>Addgene plasmid #138792 | pPD699 ZF173i | addgene full sequence | sequence record 320375 | Addgene NGS Result
GACGGATCGGGAGATCTCCCGATCCCCTATGGTGCACTCTCAGTACAATCTGCTCTGATGCCGCATAGTT
AAGCCAGTATCTGCTCCCTGCTTGTGTGTTGGAGGTCGCTGAGTAGTGCGCGAGCAAAATTTAAGCTACA
ACAAGGCAAGGCTTGACCGACAATTGCATGAAGAATCTGCTTAGGGTTAGGCGTTTTGCGCTGCTTCGCG
ATGTACGGGCCAGATATACGCGTTGACATTGATTATTGACTAGTTATTAATAGTAATCAATTACGGGGTC
ATTAGTTCATAGCCCATATATGGAGTTCCGCGTTACATAACTTACGGTAAATGGCCCGCCTGGCTGACCG
CCCAACGACCCCCGCCCATTGACGTCAATAATGACGTATGTTCCCATAGTAACGCCAATAGGGACTTTCC
ATTGACGTCAATGGGTGGAGTATTTACGGTAAACTGCCCACTTGGCAGTACATCAAGTGTATCATATGCC
AAGTACGCCCCCTATTGACGTCAATGACGGTAAATGGCCCGCCTGGCATTATGCCCAGTACATGACCTTA
TGGGACTTTCCTACTTGGCAGTACATCTACGTATTAGTCATCGCTATTACCATGGTGATGCGGTTTTGGC
AGTACATCAATGGGCGTGGATAGCGGTTTGACTCACGGGGATTTCCAAGTCTCCACCCCATTGACGTCAA
TGGGAGTTTGTTTTGGCACCAAAATCAACGGGACTTTCCAAAATGTCGTAACAACTCCGCCCCATTGACG
CAAATGGGCGGTAGGCGTGTACGGTGGGAGGTCTATATAAGCAGAGCTCTCTGGCTAACTAGAGAACCCA
CTGCTTACTGGCTTATCGAAATTAATACGACTCACTATAGGGAGTCCCAAGCTGGCTAGCGCCACCATGG
ATTATAAGGATCACGATGGCGACTACAAGGACCACGATATTGACTACAAAGACGATGACGATAAAATGGC
TCCTAAGAAAAAGCGCAAAGTCGGTATCCATGGCGTTCCCGGATCCTCTGGCTCTTCAGGTACCGGTGGA
GCTAGACCCGGGGAGCGCCCCTTCCAGTGTCGCATTTGCATGCGGAACTTTTCGTCTGCTCAAGCTTTGG
CTAGACATACCCGTACTCATACCGGTGAAAAACCGTTTCAGTGTCGGATCTGTATGCGAAATTTCTCCCA
ACAAACTAATTTGGCTAGACATCTACGTACGCACACCGGCGAGAAGCCATTCCAATGCCGAATATGCATG
CGCAACTTCAGTGTTGGTTCTAATTTGACTAGACACCTAAAAACCCACCTGAGAGGATCTTAAGCGGCCG
CTCGAGTCTAGAGGGCCCGTTTAAACCCGCTGATCAGCCTCGACTGTGCCTTCTAGTTGCCAGCCATCTG
TTGTTTGCCCCTCCCCCGTGCCTTCCTTGACCCTGGAAGGTGCCACTCCCACTGTCCTTTCCTAATAAAA
TGAGGAAATTGCATCGCATTGTCTGAGTAGGTGTCATTCTATTCTGGGGGGTGGGGTGGGGCAGGACAGC
AAGGGGGAGGATTGGGAAGTCAATAGCAGGCATGCTGGGGATGCGGTGGGCTCTATGGCTTCTGAGGCGG
AAAGAACCAGCTGGGGCTCTAGGGGGTATCCCC
[124 nt withheld, positions 1644-1767]
C
[91 nt withheld, positions 1769-1859]
A
[49 nt withheld, positions 1861-1909]
CCTTTGACGTTGGAGTCCACGTTCTTT
[37 nt withheld, positions 1937-1973]
ACCCTATCTCGGTCTATTCTTTTGATTTATAAGGGATTTTGCCGATTTCGGCCTATTGGTTAAAAAATGA
GCTGATTTAACAAAAATTTAACGCGAATTAATTCTGTGGAATGTGTGTCAGTTAGGCTCAATTAGTCAGC
AACCATAGTCCCGCCCCTAACTCCGCCCATCCCGCCCCTAACTCCGCCCAGTTCCGCCCATTCTCCGCCC
CATGGCTGACTAATTTTTTTTATTTATGCAGAGGCCGAGGCCGCCTCTGCCTCTGAGCTATTCCAGAAGT
AGTGAGGAGGCTTTTTTGGAGGCCTAGGCTTTTGCAAAAAGCTCCCGGGAGCTTGTATATCCATTTTCGG
AGGTTGGGCTTCGGAATCGTTTTCCGGGACGCCGGCTGGATGATCCTCCAGCGCGGGGATCTCATGCTGG
AGTTCTTCGCCCACCCCAACTTGTTTATTGCAGCTTATAATGGTTACAAATAAAGCAATAGCATCACAAA
TTTCACAAATAAAGCATTTTTTTCACTGCATTCTAGTTGTGGTTTGTCCAAACTCATCAATGTATCTTAT
CATGTCTGTATACCGTCGACCTCTAGCTAGAGCTTGGCGTAATCATGGTCATAGCTGTTTCCTGTGTGAA
ATTGTTATCCGCTCACAATTCCACACAACATACGAGCCGGAAGCATAAAGTGTAAAGCCTGGGGTGCCTA
ATGAGTGAGCTAACTCACATTAATTGCGTTGCGCTCACTGCCCGCTTTCCAGTCGGGAAACCTGTCGTGC
CAGCTGCATTAATGAATCGGCCAACGCGCGGGGAGAGGCGGTTTGCGTATTGGGCGCTCTTCCGCTTCCT
CGCTCACTGACTCGCTGCGCTCGGTCGTTCGGCTGCGGCGAGCGGTATCAGCTCACTCAAAGGCGGTAAT
ACGGTTATCCACAGAATCAGGGGATAACGCAGGAAAGAACATGTGAGCAAAAGGCCAGCAAAAGGCCAGG
AACCGTAAAAAGGCCGCGTTGCTGGCGTTTTTCCATAGGCTCCGCCCCCCTGACGAGCATCACAAAAATC
GACGCTCAAGTCAGAGGTGGCGAAACCCGACAGGACTATAAAGATACCAGGCGTTTCCCCCTGGAAGCTC
CCTCGTGCGCTCTCCTGTTCCGACCCTGCCGCTTACCGGATACCTGTCCGCCTTTCTCCCTTCGGGAAGC
GTGGCGCTTTCTCATAGCTCACGCTGTAGGTATCTCAGTTCGGTGTAGGTCGTTCGCTCCAAGCTGGGCT
GTGTGCACGAACCCCCCGTTCAGCCCGACCGCTGCGCCTTATCCGGTAACTATCGTCTTGAGTCCAACCC
GGTAAGACACGACTTATCGCCACTGGCAGCAGCCACTGGTAACAGGATTAGCAGAGCGAGGTATGTAGGC
GGTGCTACAGAGTTCTTGAAGTGGTGGCCTAACTACGGCTACACTAGAAGAACAGTATTTGGTATCTGCG
CTCTGCTGAAGCCAGTTACCTTCGGAAAAAGAGTTGGTAGCTCTTGATCCGGCAAACAAACCACCGCTGG
TAGCGGTGGTTTTTTTGTTTGCAAGCAGCAGATTACGCGCAGAAAAAAAGGATCTCAAGAAGATCCTTTG
ATCTTTTCTACGGGGTCTGACGCTCAGTGGAACGAAAACTCACGTTAAGGGATTTTGGTCATGAGATTAT
CAAAAAGGATCTTCACCTAGATCCTTTTAAATTAAAAATGAAGTTTTAAATCAATCTAAAGTATATATGA
GTAAACTTGGTCTGACAGTTACCAATGCTTAATCAGTGAGGCACCTATCTCAGCGATCTGTCTATTTCGT
TCATCCATAGTTGCCTGACTCCCCGTCGTGTAGATAACTACGATACGGGAGGGCTTACCATCTGGCCCCA
GTGCTGCAATGATACCGCGAGATCCACGCTCACCGGCTCCAGATTTATCAGCAATAAACCAGCCAGCCGG
AAGGGCCGAGCGCAGAAGTGGTCCTGCAACTTTATCCGCCTCCATCCAGTCTATTAATTGTTGCCGGGAA
GCTAGAGTAAGTAGTTCGCCAGTTAATAGTTTGCGCAACGTTGTTGCCATTGCTACAGGCATCGTGGTGT
CACGCTCGTCGTTTGGTATGGCTTCATTCAGCTCCGGTTCCCAACGATCAAGGCGAGTTACATGATCCCC
CATGTTGTGCAAAAAAGCGGTTAGCTCCTTCGGTCCTCCGATCGTTGTCAGAAGTAAGTTGGCCGCAGTG
TTATCACTCATGGTTATGGCAGCACTGCATAATTCTCTTACTGTCATGCCATCCGTAAGATGCTTTTCTG
TGACTGGTGAGTACTCAACCAAGTCATTCTGAGAATAGTGTATGCGGCGACCGAGTTGCTCTTGCCCGGC
GTCAATACGGGATAATACCGCGCCACATAGCAGAACTTTAAAAGTGCTCATCATTGGAAAACGTTCTTCG
GGGCGAAAACTCTCAAGGATCTTACCGCTGTTGAGATCCAGTTCGATGTAACCCACTCGTGCACCCAACT
GATCTTCAGCATCTTTTACTTTCACCAGCGTTTCTGGGTGAGCAAAAACAGGAAGGCAAAATGCCGCAAA
AAAGGGAATAAGGGCGACACGGAAATGTTGAATACTCATACTCTTCCTTTTTCAATATTATTGAAGCATT
TATCAGGGTTATTGTCTCATGAGCGGATACATATTTGAATGTATTTAGAAAAATAAACAAATAGGGGTTC
CGCGCACATTTCCCCGAAAAGTGCCACCTGACGTC
Features (pLannotate 1.2.2; 20 found; start..end, strand, type, name):
     28..80      -  misc_feature   bom (fragment): basis of mobility region from pBR322
    235..614     +  enhancer       CMV enhancer: human cytomegalovirus immediate early enhancer
    615..818     +  promoter       CMV promoter: human cytomegalovirus (CMV) immediate early promoter
    814..847     +  LTR            5' LTR (truncated) (fragment): truncated 5' long terminal repeat (LTR) from HIV-1
    863..881     +  promoter       T7 promoter: promoter for bacteriophage T7 RNA polymerase
    952..975     +  CDS            3xFLAG (fragment): three tandem FLAG® epitope tags
   1374..1485    +  polyA_signal   bGH poly(A) signal: bovine growth hormone polyadenylation signal
   1602..1623    +  promoter       SV40 promoter (fragment): SV40 enhancer and early promoter
   1644..2072    +  rep_origin     f1 ori (sequence partly withheld): f1 bacteriophage origin of replication; arrow indicates direction of (+) strand synthesis
   2077..2099    +  promoter       SV40 promoter (fragment): SV40 enhancer and early promoter
   2100..2291    +  promoter       SV40 promoter: SV40 early promoter
   2318..2416    +  CDS            ble (fragment): BLE_KLEPN - Experimental evidence at protein level: Swiss-Prot protein existence level 1. Binding protein with a strong affinity to the bleomycin family of antibiotics. Binds to CL990; an antimitotic-antibiotic compound. From Klebsiella pneumoniae.
   2411..2532    +  polyA_signal   SV40 poly(A) signal: SV40 polyadenylation signal
   2605..2621    -  protein_bind   lac operator: The lac repressor binds to the lac operator to inhibit transcription in E. coli. This inhibition can be relieved by adding lactose or isopropyl-β-D-thiogalactopyranoside (IPTG). lac repressor encoded by lacI
   2629..2659    -  promoter       lac promoter: promoter for the E. coli lac operon
   2674..2695    -  protein_bind   CAP binding site: CAP binding activates transcription in the presence of cAMP. E. coli catabolite activator protein
   2708..2800    -  CDS            lacI (fragment): lac repressor; lacI; The lac repressor binds to the lac operator to inhibit transcription in E. coli. This inhibition can be relieved by adding lactose or isopropyl-β-D-thiogalactopyranoside (IPTG).
   2983..3571    -  rep_origin     ori: high-copy-number ColE1/pMB1/pBR322/pUC origin of replication
   3742..4602    -  CDS            AmpR: β-lactamase; bla; confers resistance to ampicillin, carbenicillin, and related antibiotics
   4603..4707    -  promoter       AmpR promoter: bla
