[The description below was written by a language model from this plasmid's Addgene catalogue record and pLannotate feature annotations shown in this document.]
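Description:
pPD699 ZF173i is a mammalian expression plasmid built on pPD005, a pcDNA-derived backbone adapted for Golden Gate assembly, and is intended for synthetic biology work. It is maintained in E. coli as a high-copy plasmid through a ColE1/pUC-type origin and is selected with ampicillin via the β-lactamase gene and its native promoter. An f1 phage origin is also present, along with short remnants of lac regulatory sequences and a pBR322 bom fragment that are carried over from the backbone's ancestry and have no evident role in the construct's function.

The payload is a synthetic coding sequence, ZF173i, carrying an N-terminal 3xFLAG epitope tag for immunodetection, cloned between NheI and NotI sites that both remain intact. Expression is driven constitutively by the human cytomegalovirus immediate early enhancer and promoter, and the transcript is terminated by the bovine growth hormone polyadenylation signal; a T7 promoter sits just upstream of the insert, as is usual for pcDNA vectors. The name suggests a zinc-finger-based protein, but the record does not describe its domain composition or target sequence, and the automated annotation recognises only part of the FLAG tag within the open reading frame. Downstream, an SV40 early promoter and SV40 polyadenylation signal flank only a short fragment of a bleomycin-resistance gene, so the table shows no intact mammalian selection marker, which fits use by transient transfection. The stated purpose is simply constitutive expression of ZF173i from the CMV promoter in mammalian cells.
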