Addgene plasmid #138792: pPD699 ZF173i
Purpose: Constitutive expression of ZF173i under the CMV promoter.
Depositing lab: Joshua Leonard. Depositing organization: Northwestern University.
Backbone
  Vector backbone: pPD005 pcDNA Golden Gate
  Vector type: Mammalian Expression, Synthetic Biology
Growth in bacteria
  Bacterial resistance: Ampicillin, 100 μg/mL
  Growth temperature: 37°C
  Growth strain: DH5alpha
  Copy number: High Copy
Gene/Insert
  Gene/Insert name: ZF173i
  Species: Synthetic
  Promoter: CMV
  Tag / fusion protein: 3xFlag (N terminal on insert)
  Cloning method: Restriction Enzyme; 5′ cloning site NheI (not destroyed); 3′ cloning site NotI (not destroyed)
  Sequencing primers: 5′ CGCAAATGGGCGGTAGGCGTG; 3′ TAGAAGGCACAGTCGAGG
Terms and licenses: Academic/Nonprofit Terms; Industry Terms: Not Available to Industry
Depositor comments: Leonard Lab plasmid reference number: L1329
How to cite: pPD699 ZF173i was a gift from Joshua Leonard (Addgene plasmid # 138792 ; http://n2t.net/addgene:138792 ; RRID:Addgene_138792)
