>Addgene plasmid #138792 | pPD699 ZF173i | depositor partial sequence | sequence record 268251 | ZF173i gene
ATGGATTATAAGGATCACGATGGCGACTACAAGGACCACGATATTGACTACAAAGACGATGACGATAAAA
TGGCTCCTAAGAAAAAGCGCAAAGTCGGTATCCATGGCGTTCCCGGATCCTCTGGCTCTTCAGGTACCGG
TGGAGCTAGACCCGGGGAGCGCCCCTTCCAGTGTCGCATTTGCATGCGGAACTTTTCGTCTGCTCAAGCT
TTGGCTAGACATACCCGTACTCATACCGGTGAAAAACCGTTTCAGTGTCGGATCTGTATGCGAAATTTCT
CCCAACAAACTAATTTGGCTAGACATCTACGTACGCACACCGGCGAGAAGCCATTCCAATGCCGAATATG
CATGCGCAACTTCAGTGTTGGTTCTAATTTGACTAGACACCTAAAAACCCACCTGAGAGGATCTTAA
